>Addgene plasmid #24975 | pBS xChordin | addgene partial sequence | sequence record 30934 | 24975 with T3
GCGGTGGCGGCCGCTCTAGAACTAGTGGATCCCCCGGGCTGCAGGAATTCCAGAAGTGTCCCCTCCGGAC
ATTGGTACCTGCTGTGAAGAAGAGGCTGGCCCGGGTAGCAGGGAGCGCTCTCTGCACTATTGGAGTGTGT
GTGGTGCAAAGTGTGGGTACAGAGCAACAACCCATGTACTGGGAATGTGAGCCAGAGAGCCAGAGACAAG
TAGCATAGTAGTGCGCTGAGAAGGTGGCAAAGTGACTGGCACAGGCAGACTGAAGGCTCATGGTCCATAG
AAGAGTATAGTACAAAGCACAGACATTGTACGCTCACTATACGAGACAGAACGTTTGGAACCACAAAAAT
GCAGTGTCCCCCCATCCTACTTGTGTGGACCCTGTGGATTATGGCTGTGGATTGCTCTCGCCCAAAGGTT
TTCTTGCCCATTCAGCCTGAACAGGAGCCCCTCCAATCCAAGACTCCAGCAGGTTGTACATTTGGTGGGA
AATTTTACTCCCTGGAGGATTCATGGCATCCAGATCTTGGGGAACCATTCGGAGTTATGCACTGCGTACT
ATGCTATTGTGAGCCGCAGCGAAGTCGTCGGGGAAAACCATCTGGTAAAGTCAGCTGCAAAAACATCAAA
CATGATTGCCCCTCACCCTCCTGTGCTAACCCTATACTGCTCCCAGGACATTGCTGCAAGACTTGTCCCA
AAGCTCCTCCTCCTCCTATAAAGAAATCAGACTTTGTTTTTGACGGATTTGAGTATTTTC
