[The description below was written by a language model from this plasmid's Addgene catalogue record.]
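Description:
pBS xChordin is a cloning and in vitro transcription plasmid built on the pBS-SK (pBluescript SK) phagemid backbone of about 3 kb. It is catalogued as a bacterial expression vector, although its recorded use is as a probe template rather than for protein production. It is maintained in E. coli as a high-copy plasmid under ampicillin selection. No feature table accompanies the record, so elements such as the origin of replication and resistance cassette are inferred only from the named backbone and stated resistance.

The insert is a roughly 2.8 kb partial cDNA of Xenopus laevis chordin (chrd.1.S), the organizer-expressed dorsalizing factor. The depositor notes that this clone derives from the original chordin cDNA but lacks the 3' portion, so it should not be treated as a full-length coding construct. The fragment sits between EcoRI at the 5' end and XhoI at the 3' end, and both sites are preserved. It is flanked by the T3 and T7 phage promoter sites, with T3 reading in from the 5' side and T7 from the 3' side. No eukaryotic promoter, tag or reporter is recorded.

According to the depositor comments, the plasmid serves mainly as a source of chordin probes. Linearizing with EcoRI and transcribing with T7 polymerase gives an antisense RNA, the type of probe typically used to detect chordin transcripts by hybridization in embryos. Excising the insert with EcoRI and XhoI gives a DNA fragment for Northern blot probing.
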