Addgene plasmid #24975: pBS xChordin
Depositing lab: Edward De Robertis. Depositing organization: University of California, Los Angeles (UCLA). Publication: Xenopus chordin: a novel dorsalizing factor activated by organizer-specific homeobox genes. Sasai Y, Lu B, Steinbeisser H, Geissert D, Gont LK, De Robertis EM. Cell. 1994 Dec 2. 79(5):779-90. 10.1016/0092-8674(94)90068-X PubMed 8001117.
Backbone
  Vector backbone: pBS-SK
  Backbone size w/o insert (bp): 3000
  Vector type: Bacterial Expression
Growth in bacteria
  Bacterial resistance: Ampicillin, 100 μg/mL
  Growth temperature: 37°C
  Growth strain: DH5alpha
  Copy number: High Copy
Gene/Insert
  Gene/Insert name: Chordin
  Species: X. laevis (frog)
  Insert size (bp): 2800
  Entrez Gene: chrd.1.S (a.k.a. XELAEV_18029538mg, X-chordin, chd, chrd, chrd.L)
  Cloning method: Restriction Enzyme; 5′ cloning site EcoRI (not destroyed); 3′ cloning site XhoI (not destroyed)
  Sequencing primers: 5′ T3; 3′ T7
Terms and licenses: Academic/Nonprofit Terms; Industry Terms: Not Available to Industry
Depositor comments: Partial 2.8 kB clone of the original Xenopus chordin cDNA lacking 3' portion. For antisense cut with EcoRI, transcribe with T7 For Northern blot probe, cut with EcoRI and XhoI
How to cite: pBS xChordin was a gift from Edward De Robertis (Addgene plasmid # 24975 ; http://n2t.net/addgene:24975 ; RRID:Addgene_24975)
